Addgene plasmid #245097: Circuit C57
Purpose: Modified Re-NF-FF controller with lower translational rate of integrase
Depositing lab: Xiaojun Tian. Depositing organization: Arizona State University. Publication: Integrating recombinase-based feedback and feedforward control for optimal resource decoupling. Zhang R, Zhang R, Tian XJ. Nucleic Acids Res. 2025 Sep 5;53(17):gkaf913. doi: 10.1093/nar/gkaf913. PubMed 40966512.
Backbone
  Vector backbone: pSB3K3
  Backbone size w/o insert (bp): 2672
  Total vector size (bp): 8472
  Vector type: Bacterial Expression
Growth in bacteria
  Bacterial resistance: Kanamycin, 50 μg/mL
  Growth temperature: 37°C
  Growth strain: DH5alpha
  Copy number: Unknown
Gene/Insert
  Gene/Insert name: C57
Terms and licenses: Academic/Nonprofit Terms; Industry Terms: Not Available to Industry
How to cite: Circuit C57 was a gift from Xiaojun Tian (Addgene plasmid # 245097 ; http://n2t.net/addgene:245097 ; RRID:Addgene_245097)
