[The description below was written by a language model from this plasmid's Addgene catalogue record and pLannotate feature annotations shown in this document.]
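Description:
Circuit C57 is a bacterial expression plasmid built on the BioBrick backbone pSB3K3. It is maintained in E. coli through the medium-copy p15A origin and selected with kanamycin via the aph(3')-Ia KanR gene. The total size is about 8.5 kb, of which roughly 5.8 kb is the synthetic circuit cloned between the BioBrick prefix and suffix. The short RSF ori, bom and β-lactamase fragments in the annotation appear to be backbone remnants or partial homology hits, not working parts.

The catalogue describes the insert as a modified Re-NF-FF controller, a recombinase-based design combining negative feedback and feedforward control for decoupling gene modules from shared cellular resources, in which the integrase is translated at a lower rate. The annotated circuit consists of several transcription units, each insulated by paired rrnB T1 and T7Te terminators. On the reverse strand, an araBAD promoter fragment sits upstream of mRFP1, followed by a reading frame matched to a predicted protein (gp54) of mycobacteriophage L5, so both appear to be arabinose-inducible. On the forward strand, J23119-family constitutive promoter fragments precede a fluorescent protein annotated as hfriFP and the araC regulator needed for arabinose control of araBAD.

A fourth J23119-type promoter fragment is followed by about 1.5 kb with no annotated feature before the final terminators. This region is of a size that could hold the integrase, but the feature table does not identify it, and no recombinase attachment sites or ribosome binding sites are annotated. The record therefore does not show how the lower translation rate was achieved. The plasmid is suited to studying resource competition and circuit-level control in E. coli using fluorescent readouts.
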