Features (pLannotate 1.2.2; 24 found; start..end, strand, type, name):
     55..816     -  CDS            54: VG54_BPML5 - Protein predicted: Swiss-Prot protein existence level 4. From Mycobacterium phage L5 (Mycobacteriophage L5).
    858..1532    -  CDS            mRFP1: mRFP1 is a basic (constitutively fluorescent) red fluorescent protein published in 2002, derived from Discosoma sp.. It is reported to be a somewhat slowly-maturing monomer with low acid sensitivity.
   1772..1882    -  promoter       araBAD promoter (fragment): araBAD; promoter of the L-arabinose operon of E. coli; the araC regulatory gene is transcribed in the opposite direction (Guzman et al., 1995)
   1899..1970    +  terminator     rrnB T1 terminator: transcription terminator T1 from the E. coli rrnB gene
   1986..2013    +  terminator     T7Te terminator: phage T7 early transcription terminator
   2088..2116    +  promoter       J23119 promoter (fragment): bacterial promoter (Registry of Standard Biological Parts BBa J23119)
   2143..2856    +  CDS            hfriFP: hfriFP is a fluorescent protein published in 2013, derived from Herbaspirillum frisingense.
   2879..2950    +  terminator     rrnB T1 terminator: transcription terminator T1 from the E. coli rrnB gene
   2966..2993    +  terminator     T7Te terminator: phage T7 early transcription terminator
   3014..3042    +  promoter       J23119 promoter (fragment): bacterial promoter (Registry of Standard Biological Parts BBa J23119)
   3069..3944    +  CDS            araC: ARAC_ECOLI - Experimental evidence at protein level: Swiss-Prot protein existence level 1. Transcription factor that regulates the expression of several genes involved in the transport and metabolism of L-arabinose (PubMed:4362626, PubMed:328165, PubMed:6251457, PubMed:2962192, PubMed:6319708, PubMed:2231717, PubMed:1447222). Functions both as a positive and a negative regulator (PubMed:328165, PubMed:6251457). In the presence of arabinose, activates the expression of the araBAD, araE, araFGH and araJ promoters (PubMed:4362626, PubMed:328165, PubMed:6251457, PubMed:2962192, PubMed:6319708, Pub
   3969..4040    +  terminator     rrnB T1 terminator: transcription terminator T1 from the E. coli rrnB gene
   4056..4083    +  terminator     T7Te terminator: phage T7 early transcription terminator
   4104..4122    +  promoter       J23119(SpeI) promoter (fragment): bacterial promoter (Registry of Standard Biological Parts BBa J23119) modified to end with an SpeI site
   5682..5753    +  terminator     rrnB T1 terminator: transcription terminator T1 from the E. coli rrnB gene
   5769..5796    +  terminator     T7Te terminator: phage T7 early transcription terminator
   5803..5823    +  misc_feature   BioBrick suffix: universal suffix for all parts
   5963..6778    -  CDS            KanR: aminoglycoside phosphotransferase; aph(3')-Ia; confers resistance to kanamycin in bacteria or G418 (Geneticin®) in eukaryotes
   7105..7131    +  misc_feature   bom (fragment): basis of mobility region from pBR322
   7230..7285    -  rep_origin     RSF ori (fragment): Plasmids containing the RSF 1030 origin of replication can be propagated in E. coli cells that contain additional plasmids with compatible origins.
   7373..7917    -  rep_origin     p15A ori: Plasmids containing the medium-copy-number p15A origin of replication can be propagated in E. coli cells that contain a second plasmid with the ColE1 origin.
   8083..8328    -  CDS            bla(M) (fragment): β-lactamase lacking the signal sequence; bla(M); allows cytosolic expression of β-lactamase
   8407..8450    -  terminator     bacterial terminator: putative bacterial transcription terminator
   8453..8474    +  misc_feature   BioBrick prefix: BioBrick prefix for parts that do not start with "ATG"
>Addgene plasmid #245097 | Circuit C57 | addgene full sequence | sequence record 486049 | Addgene NGS Result
GCGAAAAAACCCCGCCGAAGCGGGGTTTTTTGCGTACTAGAGTTATTAACCGGTGACTTCCCAGACCTGG
CCGTCAACGGTGAACTTGCCTCCCAGGATCGGGACGATCTCAGCCTTGACATGCTTGCCGTCGACCGTGA
GCATCCCGAAGCCCATCTGCCAGTTCCCGGCTCCGCCCTTTAGATAGTTGGCCTTCTTCATGTCCATCAG
GTGCCCGACTTCCATGCCGGTGACGGTCTTGCGCACCGAGCCGCCGTACCCGAACGAGTGCGAGACGACA
GCCTGCCGGTGCGTGTGGCCGCAGACCACGGACTTGCCGAACTTCTTGGCACCGTTGAGCGCTGTCGATC
CGGCGATCTGGGATAGCGTCATCTTGCCCATGTGCCCGTGAGTGGAGATCCAGCCCGGAGCGATGTCGTA
GAAGTCAGGCAGCAGCTCCACACCGAACCCGTCGAAGTCGAGCAGCACGTCGATGTCGAAAGCGTGCGTA
CCCTCCAGGGCCGGTGCGTTCTTGGCCAGGTACTCGCGGGCTCGCAGATCGTGGTTGCCCTCGTGCATCC
CGATCCAGCCGTCGTAGACCTTGCGCAGCGGCTCCATCAGGTTCTTCTTGGCGTAGTCCGCGTCGCGGTA
CACCGAGCCCTCGAACTCGCCCTTGGTTCCCCGGTTCCAGCGCGAGGGCTGCGGCAGGTCTAGGACGTCA
CCGATATGTACCACGCCGTACGGCTGGACATCCCCGATGAAGCGGATGACCGCTTGCATCTCTTTGCGCG
CCTCGAAAGGCAACTGAGTATCGGGTAGAAAGACGATACGCTGAGTGCCGGCCATCTAGTATTTCTCCTC
TTTTACTAGAGTTATTAAGCACCGGTGGAGTGACGACCTTCAGCACGTTCGTACTGTTCAACGATGGTGT
AGTCTTCGTTGTGGGAGGTGATGTCCAGTTTGATGTCGGTTTTGTAAGCACCCGGCAGCTGAACCGGTTT
TTTAGCCATGTAGGTGGTTTTAACTTCAGCGTCGTAGTGACCACCGTCTTTCAGTTTCAGACGCATTTTG
ATTTCACCTTTCAGAGCACCGTCTTCCGGGTACATACGTTCGGTGGAAGCTTCCCAACCCATGGTTTTTT
TCTGCATAACCGGACCGTCGTACGGGAAGTTGGTACCACGCAGTTTAACTTTGTAGATGAACTCACCGTC
TTGCAGGGAGGAGTCCTGGGTAACGGTAACAACACCACCGTCTTCGAAGTTCATAACACGTTCCCATTTG
AAACCTTCCGGGAAGGACAGTTTCAGGTAGTCCGGGATGTCAGCCGGGTGTTTAACGTAAGCTTTGGAAC
CGTACTGGAACTGCGGGGACAGGATGTCCCAAGCGAACGGCAGCGGACCACCTTTGGTAACTTTCAGTTT
AGCGGTCTGGGTACCTTCGTACGGACGACCTTCACCTTCACCTTCGATTTCGAACTCGTGACCGTTAACG
GAACCTTCCATACGAACTTTGAAACGCATGAACTCTTTGATAACGTCTTCGGAGGAAGCCATCTAGTATT
TCTCCTCTTTTACTAGAGCGGCCGGCTTGTCGACGACGGCGCACTCAGTGGTGTACGGTACAAACCCCGA
CAATAGCGAGGAGGTAAATTGTAAGCTTTAGGGAAACGACATTTACTGACGCGACTTTCTCAAAGCTAGG
GTGTTGGCCTGAACTGTACGCTTGGAGTTGTAGGACAGACATAAAAGTATCAGATACGCACACTAACCAT
CTGCTAGCCCAAAAAAACGGTATGGAGAAACAGTAGAGAGTTGCGATAAAAAGCGTCAGGTAGGATCCGC
TAATCTTATGGACTATCTTGCTATGGCATAGCAAAGTGTGACGCCGTGCAAATAATCAATGTCTCTAGTA
CCAGGCATCAAATAAAACGAAAGGCTCAGTCGAAAGACTGGGCCTTTCGTTTTATCTGTTGTTTGTCGGT
GAACGCTCTCTACTAGAGTCACACTGGCTCACCTTCGGGTGGGCCTTTCTGCGTTTATAGCCCGGATGAT
CCTGACGACGGAGTGCGCGGTGGTTGACCAGACAAACCACGACTACTAGAGTTTACGGCTAGCTCAGTCC
TAGGTATAGTGCTAGCTACTAGAGAAAGAGGAGAAATACTAGATGCGTAAAGGAGAAGAACTTTTCACTG
GAGTTGTCCCAATTCTTGTTGAATTAGATGGTGATGTTAATGGGCACAAATTTTCTGTCAGTGGAGAGGG
TGAAGGTGATGCAACATACGGAAAACTTACCCTTAAATTTATTTGCACTACTGGAAAACTACCTGTTCCA
TGGCCAACACTTGTCACTACTTTCGGTTATGGTGTTCAATGCTTTGCGAGATACCCAGATCATATGAAAC
AGCATGACTTTTTCAAGAGTGCCATGCCCGAAGGTTATGTACAGGAAAGAACTATATTTTTCAAAGATGA
CGGGAACTACAAGACACGTGCTGAAGTCAAGTTTGAAGGTGATACCCTTGTTAATAGAATCGAGTTAAAA
GGTATTGATTTTAAAGAAGATGGAAACATTCTTGGACACAAATTGGAATACAACTATAACTCACACAATG
TATACATCATGGCAGACAAACAAAAGAATGGAATCAAAGTTAACTTCAAAATTAGACACAACATTGAAGA
TGGAAGCGTTCAACTAGCAGACCATTATCAACAAAATACTCCAATTGGCGATGGCCCTGTCCTTTTACCA
GACAACCATTACCTGTCCACACAATCTGCCCTTTCGAAAGATCCCAACGAAAAGAGAGACCACATGGTCC
TTCTTGAGTTTGTAACAGCTGCTGGGATTACACATGGCATGGATGAACTATACAAATAATAATACTAGAG
CCAGGCATCAAATAAAACGAAAGGCTCAGTCGAAAGACTGGGCCTTTCGTTTTATCTGTTGTTTGTCGGT
GAACGCTCTCTACTAGAGTCACACTGGCTCACCTTCGGGTGGGCCTTTCTGCGTTTATATACTAGAGTTT
ACGGCTAGCTCAGTCCTAGGTACAATGCTAGCTACTAGAGAAAGAGGAGAAATACTAGATGGCTGAAGCG
CAAAATGATCCCCTGCTGCCGGGATACTCGTTTAACGCCCATCTGGTGGCGGGTTTAACGCCGATTGAGG
CCAATGGTTATCTCGATTTTTTTATCGACCGACCGCTGGGAATGAAAGGTTATATTCTCAATCTCACCAT
TCGCGGTCAGGGGGTGGTGAAAAATCAGGGACGAGAATTTGTCTGCCGACCGGGTGATATTTTGCTGTTC
CCGCCAGGAGAGATTCATCACTACGGTCGTCATCCGGAGGCTCGCGAATGGTATCACCAGTGGGTTTACT
TTCGTCCGCGCGCCTACTGGCATGAATGGCTTAACTGGCCGTCAATATTTGCCAATACGGGTTTCTTTCG
CCCGGATGAAGCGCACCAGCCGCATTTCAGCGACCTGTTTGGGCAAATCATTAACGCCGGGCAAGGGGAA
GGGCGCTATTCGGAGCTGCTGGCGATAAATCTGCTTGAGCAATTGTTACTGCGGCGCATGGAAGCGATTA
ACGAGTCGCTCCATCCACCGATGGATAATCGGGTACGCGAGGCTTGTCAGTACATCAGCGATCACCTGGC
AGACAGCAATTTTGATATCGCCAGCGTCGCACAGCATGTTTGCCTGTCGCCGTCGCGTCTGTCACATCTT
TTCCGCCAGCAGTTAGGGATTAGCGTCTTAAGCTGGCGCGAGGACCAACGCATCAGCCAGGCGAAGCTGC
TTTTGAGCACTACCCGGATGCCTATCGCCACCGTCGGTCGCAATGTTGGTTTTGACGATCAACTCTATTT
CTCGCGAGTATTTAAAAAATGCACCGGGGCCAGCCCGAGCGAGTTCCGTGCCGGTTGTGAAGAAAAAGTG
AATGATGTAGCCGTCAAGTTGTCATAATAAACTACTAGAGCCAGGCATCAAATAAAACGAAAGGCTCAGT
CGAAAGACTGGGCCTTTCGTTTTATCTGTTGTTTGTCGGTGAACGCTCTCTACTAGAGTCACACTGGCTC
ACCTTCGGGTGGGCCTTTCTGCGTTTATATACTAGAGTTTACGGCTAGCTCAGTCCTAGGTACTATGCTA
GCTACTAGAGTCACACAGGAAACCTACTAGGTGAGAGCCCTGGTAGTCATCCGCCTGTCCCGCGTCACCG
ATGCTACGACTTCACCGGAGCGTCAGCTGGAGTCTTGCCAGCAGCTCTGCGCCCAGCGCGGCTGGGACGT
CGTCGGGGTAGCGGAGGATCTGGACGTCTCCGGGGCGGTCGATCCGTTCGACCGGAAGCGCAGACCGAAC
CTGGCCCGGTGGCTAGCGTTAGAGGAGCAACCGTTTGACGTGATCGTGGCGTACCGGGTAGATCGGTTGA
CCCGATCGATCCGGCATCTTCAGCAGCTGGTCCACTGGGCCGAGGACCACAAGAAGCTGGTCGTCTCCGC
GACCGAAGCGCACTTCGATACGACGACGCCGTTTGCGGCGGTCGTCATCGCGCTTATGGGAACGGTGGCG
CAGATGGAATTAGAAGCGATCAAAGAGCGGAACCGTTCGGCTGCGCATTTCAATATCCGTGCCGGGAAAT
ACCGAGGATCCCTGCCGCCGTGGGGATACCTGCCTACGCGCGTGGACGGGGAGTGGCGGCTGGTGCCGGA
CCCTGTGCAGCGAGAGCGCATCCTCGAGGTGTATCACCGCGTCGTCGACAACCACGAGCCGCTGCATCTG
GTGGCCCACGACCTGAACCGGCGTGGTGTCCTGTCGCCGAAGGACTACTTCGCGCAGCTGCAAGGCCGCG
AGCCGCAGGGCCGGGAGTGGTCGGCTACCGCGCTGAAGCGATCGATGATCTCCGAGGCGATGCTCGGGTA
CGCGACTCTGAACGGTAAGACCGTCCGAGACGACGACGGAGCCCCGCTGGTGCGGGCTGAGCCGATCCTG
ACCCGTGAGCAGCTGGAGGCGCTGCGCGCCGAGCTCGTGAAGACCTCCCGGGCGAAGCCCGCGGTGTCTA
CCCCGTCGCTGCTGCTGCGGGTGTTGTTCTGCGCGGTGTGCGGGGAGCCCGCGTACAAGTTCGCCGGGGG
AGGACGTAAGCACCCGCGCTACCGCTGCCGCTCGATGGGGTTCCCGAAGCACTGCGGGAACGGCACGGTG
GCGATGGCCGAGTGGGACGCGTTCTGCGAGGAGCAGGTACTGGATCTGCTCGGGGACGCGGAGCGTCTGG
AGAAAGTCTGGGTAGCGGGCTCGGACTCCGCGGTCGAACTCGCGGAGGTGAACGCGGAGCTGGTGGACCT
GACGTCGCTGGTCGGCTCCCCGGCCTACCGGGCGGGCTCTCCGCAGCGAGAAGCACTGGATGCCCGTATT
GCGGCGCTGGCCGCGCGGCAAGAGGAGCTGGAGGGCCTGGAGGCTCGCCCGTCTGGCTGGGAGTGGCGCG
AGACCGGGCAGCGGTTCGGGGACTGGTGGCGGGAGCAGGACACCGCGGCAAAGAACACCTGGCTTCGGTC
GATGAACGTTCGGCTGACGTTCGACGTCCGCGGCGGGCTGACTCGCACGATCGACTTCGGGGATCTTCAG
GAGTACGAGCAGCATCTCAGGCTCGGCAGCGTGGTCGAACGGCTACACACCGGGATGTCGTAATAAACTA
GAGCCAGGCATCAAATAAAACGAAAGGCTCAGTCGAAAGACTGGGCCTTTCGTTTTATCTGTTGTTTGTC
GGTGAACGCTCTCTACTAGAGTCACACTGGCTCACCTTCGGGTGGGCCTTTCTGCGTTTATATACTAGTA
GCGGCCGCTGCAGGCTTCCTCGCTCACTGACTCGCTGCGCTCGGTCGTTCGGCTGCGGCGAGCGGTATCA
GCTCACTCAAAGGCGGTAATCTCGAGTCCCGTCAAGTCAGCGTAATGCTCTGCCAGTGTTACAACCAATT
AACCAATTCTGATTAGAAAAACTCATCGAGCATCAAATGAAACTGCAATTTATTCATATCAGGATTATCG
ATACCATATTTTTGAAAAAGCCGTTTCTGTAATGAAGGAGAAAACTCACCGAGGCAGTTCCATAGGATGG
CAAGATCCTGGTATCGGTCTGCGATTCCGACTCGTCCAACATCAATACAACCTATTAATTTCCCCTCGTC
AAAAATAAGGTTATCAAGTGAGAAATCACCATGAGTGACGACTGAATCCGGTGAGAATGGCAAAAGCTTA
TGCATTTCTTTCCAGACTTGTTCAACAGGCCAGCCATTACGCTCGTCATCAAAATCACTCGCATCAACCA
AACCGTTATTCATTCGTGATTGCGCCTGAGCGAGACGAAATACGCGATCGCTGTTAAAAGGACAATTACA
AACAGGAATCGAATGCAACCGGCGCAGGAACACTGCCAGCGCATCAACAATATTTTCACCTGAATCAGGA
TATTCTTCTAATACCTGGAATGCTGTTTTCCCGGGGATCGCAGTGGTGAGTAACCATGCATCATCAGGAG
TACGGATAAAATGCTTGATGGTCGGAAGAGGCATAAATTCCGTCAGCCAGTTTAGTCTGACCATCTCATC
TGTAACATCATTGGCAACGCTACCTTTGCCATGTTTCAGAAACAACTCTGGCGCATCGGGCTTCCCATAC
AATCGATAGATTGTCGCACCTGATTGCCCGACATTATCGCGAGCCCATTTATACCCATATAAATCAGCAT
CCATGTTGGAATTTAATCGCGGCCTGGAGCAAGACGTTTCCCGTTGAATATGGCTCATAACACCCCTTGT
ATTACTGTTTATGTAAGCAGACAGTTTTATTGTTCATGATGATATATTTTTATCTTGTGCAATGTAACAT
CAGAGATTTTGAGACACAACGTGGCTTTGTTGAATAAATCGAACTTTTGCTGAGTTGAAGGATCAGATCA
CGCATCTTCCCGACAACGCAGACCGTTCCGTGGCAAAGCAAAAGTTCAAAATCACCAACTGGTCCACCTA
CAACAAAGCTCTCATCAACCGTGGCTCCCTCACTTTCTGGCTGGATGATGGGGCGATTCAGGCCTGGTAT
GAGTCAGCAACACCTTCTTCACGAGGCAGACCTCAGCGCTAGCGGAGTGTATACTGGCTTACTATGTTGG
CACTGATGAGGGTGTCAGTGAAGTGCTTCATGTGGCAGGAGAAAAAAGGCTGCACCGGTGCGTCAGCAGA
ATATGTGATACAGGATATATTCCGCTTCCTCGCTCACTGACTCGCTACGCTCGGTCGTTCGACTGCGGCG
AGCGGAAATGGCTTACGAACGGGGCGGAGATTTCCTGGAAGATGCCAGGAAGATACTTAACAGGGAAGTG
AGAGGGCCGCGGCAAAGCCGTTTTTCCATAGGCTCCGCCCCCTGACAAGCATCACGAAATCTGACGCTCA
AATCAGTGGTGGCGAAACCCGACAGGACTATAAAGATACCAGGCGTTTCCCCCTGGCGGCTCCCTCGTGC
GCTCTCCTGTTCCTGCCTTTCGGTTTACCGGTGTCATTCCGCTGTTATGGCCGCGTTTGTCTCATTCCAC
GCCTGACACTCAGTTCCGGGTAGGCAGTTCGCTCCAAGCTGGACTGTATGCACGAACCCCCCGTTCAGTC
CGACCGCTGCGCCTTATCCGGTAACTATCGTCTTGAGTCCAACCCGGAAAGACATGCAAAAGCACCACTG
GCAGCAGCCACTGGTAATTGATTTAGAGGAGTTAGTCTTGAAGTCATGCGCCGGTTAAGGCTAAACTGAA
AGGACAAGTTTTGGTGACTGCGCTCCTCCAAGCCAGTTACCTCGGTTCAAAGAGTTGGTAGCTCAGAGAA
CCTTCAAAAAACCGCCCTGCAAGGCGGTTTTTTCGTTTTCAGAGCAAGAGATTACGCGCAGACCAAAACG
ATCTCAAGAAGATCATCTTATTAAGGGGTCTGACGCTCAGTGGAACGAAAACTCACGTTAAGGGATTTTG
GTCATGAGATTATCAAAAAGGATCTTCACCTAGATCCTTTTAAATTAAAAATGAAGTTTTAAATCAATCT
AAAGTATATATGAGTAAACTTGGTCTGACAGTTACCAATGCTTAATCAGTGAGGCACCTATCTCAGCGAT
CTGTCTATTTCGTTCATCCATAGTTGCCTGACTCCCCGTCGTGTAGATAACTACGATACGGGAGGGCTTA
CCATCTGGCCCCAGTGCTGCAATGATACCGCGAGACCCACGCTCACCGGCTCCAGATTTATCAGCAATAA
ACCAGCCAGCCGGAAGGGCCGAGCGCAGAAGTGGTCCTGCAACTTTATCCGCCTCCATCCAGTCTATTCC
ATGGTGCCACCTGACGTCTAAGAAACCATTATTATCATGACATTAACCTATAAAAATAGGCGTATCACGA
GGCAGAATTTCAGATAAAAAAAATCCTTAGCTTTCGCTAAGGATGATTTCTGGAATTCGCGGCCGCTTCT
AGAG
